Addgene plasmid #249068: pEvolvR-mCherry-enCas9(D10A)-PolI5MΔ
Purpose: Expresses nucleus-localized enCas9 (D10A) fused to PolI5MΔ and mCherry using a CMV promoter. Includes a GFP cassette flanked by BsmbI cut sites to knock in and coexpress user-defined gRNAs.
Depositing lab: John Dueber & David Schaffer. Depositing organization: University of California, Berkeley. Publication: Nickase fidelity drives EvolvR-mediated diversification in mammalian cells. Hurtado JE, Schieferecke AJ, Halperin SO, Guan J, Aidlen D, Schaffer DV, Dueber JE. Nat Commun. 2025 Apr 19;16(1):3723. doi: 10.1038/s41467-025-58414-0. PubMed 40253348.
Backbone
  Vector backbone: n/a
  Vector type: Mammalian Expression, CRISPR
Growth in bacteria
  Bacterial resistance: Ampicillin, 100 μg/mL
  Growth temperature: 37°C
  Growth strain: NEB Stable
  Copy number: High Copy
Gene/Insert
  Gene/Insert name: enCas9-PolI5MΔ
  Species: Synthetic
  Mutation: deletion of PolI5M N-terminal flap endonuclease domain (aa 1-325)
  Promoter: CMV
  Tag / fusion protein: mCherry (N terminal on backbone)
  Cloning method: Golden Gate
  Sequencing primers: 5′ n/a
Terms and licenses: Academic/Nonprofit Terms; Industry Terms: Not Available to Industry
How to cite: pEvolvR-mCherry-enCas9(D10A)-PolI5MΔ was a gift from John Dueber & David Schaffer (Addgene plasmid # 249068 ; http://n2t.net/addgene:249068 ; RRID:Addgene_249068)
