[The description below was written by a language model from this plasmid's Addgene catalogue record and pLannotate feature annotations shown in this document.]
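Description:
pEvolvR-mCherry-enCas9(D10A)-PolI5MΔ is an 11.9 kb mammalian expression and CRISPR plasmid carrying the EvolvR targeted-diversification system. The record names no backbone, but the annotated remnants (lac promoter/operator, T3 and T7 promoters, a pBluescript MCS fragment, a lacZα fragment and an f1 ori) point to a pBluescript-type scaffold. It replicates in E. coli at high copy from a ColE1/pUC origin and is selected with ampicillin through the AmpR β-lactamase gene.

The main payload is a single open reading frame driven by the CMV enhancer and immediate early promoter and followed by a synthetic poly(A) signal. It begins with mCherry as an N-terminal fluorescent tag. This is fused to an enhanced-specificity S. pyogenes Cas9, which the annotation matches to eSpCas9(1.1) and which the record says carries the D10A nickase mutation. Next comes PolI5MΔ, a fragment of E. coli DNA polymerase I (polA) lacking the N-terminal flap endonuclease domain (residues 1–325). The record describes the fusion as nucleus-localized, although no localization signals are annotated. In the EvolvR design, the guide-directed nickase opens a single-strand break from which the tethered polymerase variant resynthesizes DNA, introducing mutations in a window next to the target site.

Upstream, a human U6 promoter and an S. pyogenes gRNA scaffold flank a superfolder GFP dropout cassette with bacterial terminators (rrnB T1, T7Te). BsmBI sites bordering this cassette allow Golden Gate replacement of GFP with a user-defined spacer, so that guide and editor are co-expressed from one plasmid. The construct is intended for continuous, locus-directed mutagenesis in mammalian cells, with mCherry marking expressing cells.
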