Features (pLannotate 1.2.2; 24 found; start..end, strand, type, name):
      1..589     +  rep_origin     ori: high-copy-number ColE1/pMB1/pBR322/pUC origin of replication
    772..864     +  CDS            lacI (fragment): lac repressor; lacI; The lac repressor binds to the lac operator to inhibit transcription in E. coli. This inhibition can be relieved by adding lactose or isopropyl-β-D-thiogalactopyranoside (IPTG).
    877..898     +  protein_bind   CAP binding site: CAP binding activates transcription in the presence of cAMP. E. coli catabolite activator protein
    913..943     +  promoter       lac promoter: promoter for the E. coli lac operon
    947..969     +  protein_bind   lac operator (fragment): The lac repressor binds to the lac operator to inhibit transcription in E. coli. This inhibition can be relieved by adding lactose or isopropyl-β-D-thiogalactopyranoside (IPTG). lac repressor encoded by lacI
   1012..1030    +  promoter       T3 promoter: promoter for bacteriophage T3 RNA polymerase
   1043..1069    +  misc_feature   MCS (fragment): pBluescript multiple cloning site
   1083..1109    +  promoter       UbC promoter (fragment): human ubiquitin C promoter
   1153..1393    +  promoter       U6 promoter: RNA polymerase III promoter for human U6 snRNA
   1575..2288    +  CDS            superfolder GFP: GFP variant that folds robustly even when fused to poorly folded proteins (Pédelacq et al., 2006)
   2300..2371    +  terminator     rrnB T1 terminator: transcription terminator T1 from the E. coli rrnB gene
   2387..2414    +  terminator     T7Te terminator: phage T7 early transcription terminator
   2428..2503    +  misc_RNA       gRNA scaffold: guide RNA scaffold for the Streptococcus pyogenes CRISPR/Cas9 system
   2535..2914    +  enhancer       CMV enhancer: human cytomegalovirus immediate early enhancer
   2915..3118    +  promoter       CMV promoter: human cytomegalovirus (CMV) immediate early promoter
   3194..3898    +  CDS            mCherry: mCherry is a basic (constitutively fluorescent) red fluorescent protein published in 2004, derived from Discosoma sp.. It is reported to be a very rapidly-maturing monomer with low acid sensitivity.
   3908..8011    +  CDS            eSpCas9(1.1): Cas9 endonuclease from the Streptococcus pyogenes Type II CRISPR/Cas system, mutated to improve targeting specificity (Slaymaker et al., 2016) carries the mutations K848A, K1003A, and R1060A
   8174..9982    +  CDS            polA (fragment): DPO1_ECOLI - Also known as resA. Experimental evidence at protein level: Swiss-Prot protein existence level 1. In addition to polymerase activity, this DNA polymerase exhibits 3'-5' and 5'-3' exonuclease activity. It is able to utilize nicked circular duplex DNA as a template and can unwind the parental DNA strand from its template. From Escherichia coli (strain K12).
  10041..10081   +  polyA_signal   poly(A) signal (fragment): synthetic polyadenylation signal
  10095..10113   -  promoter       T7 promoter: promoter for bacteriophage T7 RNA polymerase
  10116..10273   +  CDS            lacZα (fragment): LacZα fragment of β-galactosidase; lacZ fragment
  10278..10706   +  rep_origin     f1 ori (sequence partly withheld): f1 bacteriophage origin of replication; arrow indicates direction of (+) strand synthesis
  10759..10863   +  promoter       AmpR promoter: bla
  10864..11724   +  CDS            AmpR: β-lactamase; bla; confers resistance to ampicillin, carbenicillin, and related antibiotics
>Addgene plasmid #249068 | pEvolvR-mCherry-enCas9(D10A)-PolI5MΔ | addgene full sequence | sequence record 496320 | Addgene NGS Result
TTGAGATCCTTTTTTTCTGCGCGTAATCTGCTGCTTGCAAACAAAAAAACCACCGCTACCAGCGGTGGTT
TGTTTGCCGGATCAAGAGCTACCAACTCTTTTTCCGAAGGTAACTGGCTTCAGCAGAGCGCAGATACCAA
ATACTGTTCTTCTAGTGTAGCCGTAGTTAGGCCACCACTTCAAGAACTCTGTAGCACCGCCTACATACCT
CGCTCTGCTAATCCTGTTACCAGTGGCTGCTGCCAGTGGCGATAAGTCGTGTCTTACCGGGTTGGACTCA
AGACGATAGTTACCGGATAAGGCGCAGCGGTCGGGCTGAACGGGGGGTTCGTGCACACAGCCCAGCTTGG
AGCGAACGACCTACACCGAACTGAGATACCTACAGCGTGAGCTATGAGAAAGCGCCACGCTTCCCGAAGG
GAGAAAGGCGGACAGGTATCCGGTAAGCGGCAGGGTCGGAACAGGAGAGCGCACGAGGGAGCTTCCAGGG
GGAAACGCCTGGTATCTTTATAGTCCTGTCGGGTTTCGCCACCTCTGACTTGAGCGTCGATTTTTGTGAT
GCTCGTCAGGGGGGCGGAGCCTATGGAAAAACGCCAGCAACGCGGCCTTTTTACGGTTCCTGGCCTTTTG
CTGGCCTTTTGCTCACATGTTCTTTCCTGCGTTATCCCCTGATTCTGTGGATAACCGTATTACCGCCTTT
GAGTGAGCTGATACCGCTCGCCGCAGCCGAACGACCGAGCGCAGCGAGTCAGTGAGCGAGGAAGCGGAAG
AGCGCCCAATACGCAAACCGCCTCTCCCCGCGCGTTGGCCGATTCATTAATGCAGCTGGCACGACAGGTT
TCCCGACTGGAAAGCGGGCAGTGAGCGCAACGCAATTAATGTGAGTTAGCTCACTCATTAGGCACCCCAG
GCTTTACACTTTATGCTTCCGGCTCGTATGTTGTGTGGAATTGTGAGCGGATAACAATTTCACACAGGAA
ACAGCTATGACCATGATTACGCCAAGCTCGAAATTAACCCTCACTAAAGGGAACAAAAGCTGGAGCTCCA
CCGCGGTGGCGGCCGCTCTTAAGGGGTGCAGCGGCCTCCGCGCCGGGTTTTGGCGCCTCGGTGAGTGAGT
GTGTGCGTGTTGGATCCAAGGTCGGGCAGGAAGAGGGCCTATTTCCCATGATTCCTTCATATTTGCATAT
ACGATACAAGGCTGTTAGAGAGATAATTAGAATTAATTTGACTGTAAACACAAAGATATTAGTACAAAAT
ACGTGACGTAGAAAGTAATAATTTCTTGGGTAGTTTGCAGTTTTAAAATTATGTTTTAAAATGGACTATC
ATATGCTTACCGTAACTTGAAAGTATTTCGATTTCTTGGCTTTATATATCTTGTGGAAAGGACGAAACAC
CTGAGACGGAAAGTGAAACGTGATTTCATGCGTCATTTTGAACATTTTGTAAATCTTATTTAATAATGTG
TGCGGCAATTCACATTTAATTTATGAATGTTTTCTTAACATCGCGGCAACTCAAGAAACGGCAGGTTCGG
ATCTTAGCTACTAGAGAAAGAGGAGAAATACTAGATGCGTAAAGGCGAAGAGCTGTTCACTGGTGTCGTC
CCTATTCTGGTGGAACTGGATGGTGATGTCAACGGTCATAAGTTTTCCGTGCGTGGCGAGGGTGAAGGTG
ACGCAACTAATGGTAAACTGACGCTGAAGTTCATCTGTACTACTGGTAAACTGCCGGTTCCTTGGCCGAC
TCTGGTAACGACGCTGACTTATGGTGTTCAGTGCTTTGCTCGTTATCCGGACCATATGAAGCAGCATGAC
TTCTTCAAGTCCGCCATGCCGGAAGGCTATGTGCAGGAACGCACGATTTCCTTTAAGGATGACGGCACGT
ACAAAACGCGTGCGGAAGTGAAATTTGAAGGCGATACCCTGGTAAACCGCATTGAGCTGAAAGGCATTGA
CTTTAAAGAGGACGGCAATATCCTGGGCCATAAGCTGGAATACAATTTTAACAGCCACAATGTTTACATC
ACCGCCGATAAACAAAAAAATGGCATTAAAGCGAATTTTAAAATTCGCCACAACGTGGAGGATGGCAGCG
TGCAGCTGGCTGATCACTACCAGCAAAACACTCCAATCGGTGATGGTCCTGTTCTGCTGCCAGACAATCA
CTATCTGAGCACGCAAAGCGTTCTGTCTAAAGATCCGAACGAGAAACGCGATCATATGGTTCTGCTGGAG
TTCGTAACCGCAGCGGGCATCACGCATGGTATGGATGAACTGTACAAATGACCAGGCATCAAATAAAACG
AAAGGCTCAGTCGAAAGACTGGGCCTTTCGTTTTATCTGTTGTTTGTCGGTGAACGCTCTCTACTAGAGT
CACACTGGCTCACCTTCGGGTGGGCCTTTCTGCGTTTATACGTCTCAGTTTTAGAGCTAGAAATAGCAAG
TTAAAATAAGGCTAGTCCGTTATCAACTTGAAAAAGTGGCACCGAGTCGGTGCTTTTTTCCGCGGCCTCT
AGACTCGAGGCGTTGACATTGATTATTGACTAGTTATTAATAGTAATCAATTACGGGGTCATTAGTTCAT
AGCCCATATATGGAGTTCCGCGTTACATAACTTACGGTAAATGGCCCGCCTGGCTGACCGCCCAACGACC
CCCGCCCATTGACGTCAATAATGACGTATGTTCCCATAGTAACGCCAATAGGGACTTTCCATTGACGTCA
ATGGGTGGAGTATTTACGGTAAACTGCCCACTTGGCAGTACATCAAGTGTATCATATGCCAAGTACGCCC
CCTATTGACGTCAATGACGGTAAATGGCCCGCCTGGCATTATGCCCAGTACATGACCTTATGGGACTTTC
CTACTTGGCAGTACATCTACGTATTAGTCATCGCTATTACCATGGTGATGCGGTTTTGGCAGTACATCAA
TGGGCGTGGATAGCGGTTTGACTCACGGGGATTTCCAAGTCTCCACCCCATTGACGTCAATGGGAGTTTG
TTTTGGCACCAAAATCAACGGGACTTTCCAAAATGTCGTAACAACTCCGCCCCATTGACGCAAATGGGCG
GTAGGCGTGTACGGTGGGAGGTCTATATAAGCAGAGCTCTCTGGCTAACTACCGGTGCCACCATGGCCCC
AAAGAAGAAGCGGAAGGTCGGTATCCACGGAGTCCCAGCAGCCGTGAGCAAGGGCGAGGAGGATAACATG
GCCATCATCAAGGAGTTCATGCGCTTCAAGGTGCACATGGAGGGCTCCGTGAACGGCCACGAGTTCGAGA
TCGAGGGCGAGGGCGAGGGCCGCCCCTACGAGGGCACCCAGACCGCCAAGCTGAAGGTGACCAAGGGTGG
CCCCCTGCCCTTCGCCTGGGACATCCTGTCCCCTCAGTTCATGTACGGCTCCAAGGCCTACGTGAAGCAC
CCCGCCGACATCCCCGACTACTTGAAGCTGTCCTTCCCCGAGGGCTTCAAGTGGGAGCGCGTGATGAACT
TCGAGGACGGCGGCGTGGTGACCGTGACCCAGGACTCCTCCCTGCAGGACGGCGAGTTCATCTACAAGGT
GAAGCTGCGCGGCACCAACTTCCCCTCCGACGGCCCCGTAATGCAGAAGAAGACCATGGGCTGGGAGGCC
TCCTCCGAGCGGATGTACCCCGAGGACGGCGCCCTGAAGGGCGAGATCAAGCAGAGGCTGAAGCTGAAGG
ACGGCGGCCACTACGACGCTGAGGTCAAGACCACCTACAAGGCCAAGAAGCCCGTGCAGCTGCCCGGCGC
CTACAACGTCAACATCAAGTTGGACATCACCTCCCACAACGAGGACTACACCATCGTGGAACAGTACGAA
CGCGCCGAGGGCCGCCACTCCACCGGCGGCATGGACGAGCTGTACAAGGGATCCGGTATGGACAAGAAGT
ACAGCATCGGCCTGGCCATCGGCACCAACTCTGTGGGCTGGGCCGTGATCACCGACGAGTACAAGGTGCC
CAGCAAGAAATTCAAGGTGCTGGGCAACACCGACCGGCACAGCATCAAGAAGAACCTGATCGGCGCCCTG
CTGTTCGACAGCGGAGAAACAGCCGAGGCCACCCGGCTGAAGAGAACCGCCAGAAGAAGATACACCAGAC
GGAAGAACCGGATCTGCTATCTGCAAGAGATCTTCAGCAACGAGATGGCCAAGGTGGACGACAGCTTCTT
CCACAGACTGGAAGAGTCCTTCCTGGTGGAAGAGGATAAGAAGCACGAGCGGCACCCCATCTTCGGCAAC
ATCGTGGACGAGGTGGCCTACCACGAGAAGTACCCCACCATCTACCACCTGAGAAAGAAACTGGTGGACA
GCACCGACAAGGCCGACCTGCGGCTGATCTATCTGGCCCTGGCCCACATGATCAAGTTCCGGGGCCACTT
CCTGATCGAGGGCGACCTGAACCCCGACAACAGCGACGTGGACAAGCTGTTCATCCAGCTGGTGCAGACC
TACAACCAGCTGTTCGAGGAAAACCCCATCAACGCCAGCGGCGTGGACGCCAAGGCCATCCTGTCTGCCA
GACTGAGCAAGAGCAGACGGCTGGAAAATCTGATCGCCCAGCTGCCCGGCGAGAAGAAGAATGGCCTGTT
CGGCAACCTGATTGCCCTGAGCCTGGGCCTGACCCCCAACTTCAAGAGCAACTTCGACCTGGCCGAGGAT
GCCAAACTGCAGCTGAGCAAGGACACCTACGACGACGACCTGGACAACCTGCTGGCCCAGATCGGCGACC
AGTACGCCGACCTGTTTCTGGCCGCCAAGAACCTGTCCGACGCCATCCTGCTGAGCGACATCCTGAGAGT
GAACACCGAGATCACCAAGGCCCCCCTGAGCGCCTCTATGATCAAGAGATACGACGAGCACCACCAGGAC
CTGACCCTGCTGAAAGCTCTCGTGCGGCAGCAGCTGCCTGAGAAGTACAAAGAGATTTTCTTCGACCAGA
GCAAGAACGGCTACGCCGGCTACATCGATGGCGGAGCCAGCCAGGAAGAGTTCTACAAGTTCATCAAGCC
CATCCTGGAAAAGATGGACGGCACCGAGGAACTGCTCGTGAAGCTGAACAGAGAGGACCTGCTGCGGAAG
CAGCGGACCTTCGACAACGGCAGCATCCCCCACCAGATCCACCTGGGAGAGCTGCACGCCATTCTGCGGC
GGCAGGAAGATTTTTACCCATTCCTGAAGGACAACCGGGAAAAGATCGAGAAGATCCTGACCTTCCGCAT
CCCCTACTACGTGGGCCCTCTGGCCAGGGGAAACAGCAGATTCGCCTGGATGACCAGAAAGAGCGAGGAA
ACCATCACCCCCTGGAACTTCGAGGAAGTGGTGGACAAGGGCGCCAGCGCCCAGAGCTTCATCGAGCGGA
TGACCAACTTCGATAAGAACCTGCCCAACGAGAAGGTGCTGCCCAAGCACAGCCTGCTGTACGAGTACTT
CACCGTGTACAACGAGCTGACCAAAGTGAAATACGTGACCGAGGGAATGAGAAAGCCCGCCTTCCTGAGC
GGCGAGCAGAAAAAAGCCATCGTGGACCTGCTGTTCAAGACCAACCGGAAAGTGACCGTGAAGCAGCTGA
AAGAGGACTACTTCAAGAAAATCGAGTGCTTCGACTCCGTGGAAATCTCCGGCGTGGAAGATCGGTTCAA
CGCCTCCCTGGGCACATACCACGATCTGCTGAAAATTATCAAGGACAAGGACTTCCTGGACAATGAGGAA
AACGAGGACATTCTGGAAGATATCGTGCTGACCCTGACACTGTTTGAGGACAGAGAGATGATCGAGGAAC
GGCTGAAAACCTATGCCCACCTGTTCGACGACAAAGTGATGAAGCAGCTGAAGCGGCGGAGATACACCGG
CTGGGGCAGGCTGAGCCGGAAGCTGATCAACGGCATCCGGGACAAGCAGTCCGGCAAGACAATCCTGGAT
TTCCTGAAGTCCGACGGCTTCGCCAACAGAAACTTCATGCAGCTGATCCACGACGACAGCCTGACCTTTA
AAGAGGACATCCAGAAAGCCCAGGTGTCCGGCCAGGGCGATAGCCTGCACGAGCACATTGCCAATCTGGC
CGGCAGCCCCGCCATTAAGAAGGGCATCCTGCAGACAGTGAAGGTGGTGGACGAGCTCGTGAAAGTGATG
GGCCGGCACAAGCCCGAGAACATCGTGATCGAAATGGCCAGAGAGAACCAGACCACCCAGAAGGGACAGA
AGAACAGCCGCGAGAGAATGAAGCGGATCGAAGAGGGCATCAAAGAGCTGGGCAGCCAGATCCTGAAAGA
ACACCCCGTGGAAAACACCCAGCTGCAGAACGAGAAGCTGTACCTGTACTACCTGCAGAATGGGCGGGAT
ATGTACGTGGACCAGGAACTGGACATCAACCGGCTGTCCGACTACGATGTGGACCATATCGTGCCTCAGA
GCTTTCTGGCAGACGACTCCATCGATAACAAAGTGCTGACTCGGAGCGACAAGAACCGGGGCAAGAGCGA
CAACGTGCCCTCCGAAGAGGTCGTGAAGAAGATGAAGAACTACTGGCGCCAGCTGCTGAATGCCAAGCTG
ATTACCCAGAGGAAGTTCGACAATCTGACCAAGGCCGAGAGAGGCGGCCTGAGCGAACTGGATAAGGCCG
GCTTCATCAAGAGACAGCTGGTGGAAACCCGGCAGATCACAAAGCACGTGGCACAGATCCTGGACTCCCG
GATGAACACTAAGTACGACGAGAACGACAAACTGATCCGGGAAGTGAAAGTGATCACCCTGAAGTCCAAG
CTGGTGTCCGATTTCCGGAAGGATTTCCAGTTTTACAAAGTGCGCGAGATCAACAACTACCACCACGCCC
ACGACGCCTACCTGAACGCCGTCGTGGGAACCGCCCTGATCAAAAAGTACCCTGCGCTGGAAAGCGAGTT
CGTGTACGGCGACTACAAGGTGTACGACGTGCGGAAGATGATCGCCAAGAGCGAGCAGGAAATCGGCAAG
GCTACCGCCAAGTACTTCTTCTACAGCAACATCATGAACTTTTTCAAGACCGAGATTACCCTGGCCAACG
GCGAGATCCGGAAGGCGCCTCTGATCGAGACAAACGGCGAAACAGGCGAGATCGTGTGGGATAAGGGCCG
GGACTTTGCCACCGTGCGGAAAGTGCTGTCTATGCCCCAAGTGAATATCGTGAAAAAGACCGAGGTGCAG
ACAGGCGGCTTCAGCAAAGAGTCTATCCTGCCCAAGAGGAACAGCGACAAGCTGATCGCCAGAAAGAAGG
ACTGGGACCCTAAGAAGTACGGCGGCTTCGACAGCCCCACCGTGGCCTATTCTGTGCTGGTGGTGGCCAA
AGTGGAAAAGGGCAAGTCCAAGAAACTGAAGAGTGTGAAAGAGCTGCTGGGGATCACCATCATGGAAAGA
AGCAGCTTCGAGAAGAATCCCATCGACTTTCTGGAAGCCAAGGGCTACAAAGAAGTGAAAAAGGACCTGA
TCATCAAGCTGCCTAAGTACTCCCTGTTCGAGCTGGAAAACGGCCGGAAGAGAATGCTGGCCTCTGCCGG
CGAACTGCAGAAGGGAAACGAACTGGCCCTGCCCTCCAAATATGTGAACTTCCTGTACCTGGCCAGCCAC
TATGAGAAGCTGAAGGGCTCCCCCGAGGATAATGAGCAGAAACAGCTGTTTGTGGAACAGCACAAACACT
ACCTGGACGAGATCATCGAGCAGATCAGCGAGTTCTCCAAGAGAGTGATCCTGGCCGACGCTAATCTGGA
CAAGGTGCTGAGCGCCTACAACAAGCACAGAGACAAGCCTATCAGAGAGCAGGCCGAGAATATCATCCAC
CTGTTTACCCTGACCAATCTGGGAGCCCCTGCCGCCTTCAAGTACTTTGACACCACCATCGACCGGAAGA
GGTACACCAGCACCAAAGAGGTGCTGGACGCCACCCTGATCCACCAGAGCATCACCGGCCTGTACGAGAC
ACGGATCGACCTGTCTCAGCTGGGAGGCGACGCCTATCCCTATGACGTGCCCGATTATGCCAGCCTGGGC
AGCGGCTCCCCCAAGAAAAAACGCAAGGTGGAAGATCCTAAGAAAAAGCGGAAAGGTTCTAGTGAAACCC
CGGGAACAAGTGAGTCGGCCACCCCTGAAGGTGGATCAGGGGGTAGCGGATCCTCTTACGATAATTATGT
TACGATTCTGGACGAGGAAACCTTAAAGGCTTGGATCGCTAAATTAGAGAAGGCTCCTGTTTTCGCTTTC
GACACGGAAACGGATTCTCTGGACAATATTAGTGCGAATCTTGTTGGTCTGAGTTTCGCAATTGAACCGG
GTGTTGCTGCTTACATCCCTGTGGCACACGACTACCTGGACGCTCCGGACCAGATTTCACGTGAACGCGC
TCTGGAACTGCTGAAGCCTTTATTAGAGGACGAGAAAGCTTTGAAAGTTGGTCAGAATTTGAAGTATGCT
CGTGGAATCTTAGCTAATTATGGTATCGAGTTGCGCGGTATCGCTTTCGACACGATGTTGGAATCTTATA
TCCTGAACTCTGTCGCTGGTCGCCATGACATGGACTCTCTGGCTGAGCGCTGGCTGAAACATAAGACGAT
TACCTTCGAGGAAATCGCAGGAAAGGGTAAGAACCAGCTCACGTTCAATCAAATCGCTCTGGAGGAAGCT
GGTCGCTATGCTGCTGAGGACGCTGACGTTACTCTGCAACTGCACTTGAAGATGTGGCCTGACTTGCAGA
AGCATAAGGGTCCACTGAATGTTTTTGAAAACATTGAGATGCCTTTGGTTCCAGTTCTGTCTCGTATCGA
GCGCAATGGCGTTAAAATTGACCCAAAGGTTTTACATAACCACTCAGAGGAACTGACGCTGCGCTTAGCC
GAATTGGAGAAAAAGGCTCACGAGATCGCTGGCGAAGAGTTCAATCTGTCATCTACGAAACAACTGCAGA
CTATCCTGTTCGAGAAGCAAGGTATCAAGCCATTAAAAAAGACCCCTGGCGGTGCTCCGTCTACCTCTGA
GGAAGTTTTGGAGGAGTTAGCTTTGGATTACCCTCTGCCGAAGGTTATCTTGGAATACCGCGGTTTGGCT
AAATTGAAGTCTACTTATACGGATAAACTTCCTTTGATGATTAATCCAAAGACGGGTCGCGTTCACACGT
CGTACCATCAAGCTGTTACCGCTACCGGTCGCCTGTCTTCTACGGATCCGAATTTACAGAATATTCCTGT
GCGCAATGAGGAGGGCCGCCGCATTCGTCAAGCTTTTATCGCTCCGGAAGACTACGTTATCGTTTCTGCT
GATTATTCTCAAAATGAATTACGTATCATGGCTCACCTGTCTCGCGATAAGGGTCTGTTGACGGCCTTTG
CTGAGGGTAAGGACATTCATCGTGCTACCGCTGCTGAGGTTTACGGCCTGCCGTTGGAAACGGTTACGTC
TGAACAGCGTCGCTCTGCTAAGCGTATTAATTTCGGCTTAATCTACGGTATGTCTGCGTTTGGCTTAGCT
CGTCAGCTGAATATCCCGCGCAAGGAAGCTCAAAAATATATGGATCTGTATTTTGAGCGTTACCACGGTG
TTTTGGAATACATGGAGCGTACGCGCGCGCAAGCTAAGGAACAAGGTTATGTGGAAACCTTGGATGGTCG
TCGCTTGTACTTGCCTGACATTAAGTCTTCTAACGGCGCCCGCCGCGCTGCTGCCGAGCGCGCTGCTATC
AATGCTCCGATGCAAGGTACTGCTGCTGATATTATTAAGCGTGCTATGATCGCTGTGGACGCTTGGCTGC
AAGCTGAACAGCCTCGCGTTCGCATGATTATGCAAGTTCATGACGAGTTGGTTTTCGAGGTGCATAAGGA
CGACGTGGACGCTGTTGCTAAACAAATCCACCAGTTGATGGAGAATTGCACGCGCTTAGACGTTCCGCTG
CTGGTTGAAGTTGGTTCTGGTGAAAACTGGGACCAGGCTCACTAATGGCTGAAAACTGGGACCAGGCTCA
CTAACTCAGATCCTACTAGGTTTAATAAACATCTTTATTTTCATTACATCTGTGTGTTGGTTTTTTGTGT
GGTACCCAATTCGCCCTATAGTGAGTCGTATTACAATTCACTGGCCGTCGTTTTACAACGTCGTGACTGG
GAAAACCCTGGCGTTACCCAACTTAATCGCCTTGCAGCACATCCCCCTTTCGCCAGCTGGCGTAATAGCG
AAGAGGCCCGCACCGATCGCCCTTCCCAACAGTTGCGCAGCCTGAATGGCGAATGGG
[124 nt withheld, positions 10278-10401]
C
[91 nt withheld, positions 10403-10493]
A
[49 nt withheld, positions 10495-10543]
CCTTTGACGTTGGAGTCCACGTTCTTT
[37 nt withheld, positions 10571-10607]
ACCCTATCTCGGTCTATTCTTTTGATTTATAAGGGATTTTGCCGATTTCGGCCTATTGGTTAAAAAATGA
GCTGATTTAACAAAAATTTAACGCGAATTTTAACAAAATATTAACGCTTACAATTTAGGTGGCACTTTTC
GGGGAAATGTGCGCGGAACCCCTATTTGTTTATTTTTCTAAATACATTCAAATATGTATCCGCTCATGAG
ACAATAACCCTGATAAATGCTTCAATAATATTGAAAAAGGAAGAGTATGAGTATTCAACATTTCCGTGTC
GCCCTTATTCCCTTTTTTGCGGCATTTTGCCTTCCTGTTTTTGCTCACCCAGAAACGCTGGTGAAAGTAA
AAGATGCTGAAGATCAGTTGGGTGCACGAGTGGGTTACATCGAACTGGATCTCAACAGCGGTAAGATCCT
TGAGAGTTTTCGCCCCGAAGAACGTTTTCCAATGATGAGCACTTTTAAAGTTCTGCTATGTGGCGCGGTA
TTATCCCGTATTGACGCCGGGCAAGAGCAACTCGGTCGCCGCATACACTATTCTCAGAATGACTTGGTTG
AGTACTCACCAGTCACAGAAAAGCATCTTACGGATGGCATGACAGTAAGAGAATTATGCAGTGCTGCCAT
AACCATGAGTGATAACACTGCGGCCAACTTACTTCTGACAACGATCGGAGGACCGAAGGAGCTAACCGCT
TTTTTGCACAACATGGGGGATCATGTAACTCGCCTTGATCGTTGGGAACCGGAGCTGAATGAAGCCATAC
CAAACGACGAGCGTGACACCACGATGCCTGTAGCAATGGCAACAACGTTGCGCAAACTATTAACTGGCGA
ACTACTTACTCTAGCTTCCCGGCAACAATTAATAGACTGGATGGAGGCGGATAAAGTTGCAGGACCACTT
CTGCGCTCGGCCCTTCCGGCTGGCTGGTTTATTGCTGATAAATCTGGAGCCGGTGAGCGTGGTTCTCGCG
GTATCATTGCAGCACTGGGGCCAGATGGTAAGCCCTCCCGTATCGTAGTTATCTACACGACGGGGAGTCA
GGCAACTATGGATGAACGAAATAGACAGATCGCTGAGATAGGTGCCTCACTGATTAAGCATTGGTAACTG
TCAGACCAAGTTTACTCATATATACTTTAGATTGATTTAAAACTTCATTTTTAATTTAAAAGGATCTAGG
TGAAGATCCTTTTTGATAATCTCATGACCAAAATCCCTTAACGTGAGTTTTCGTTCCACTGAGCGTCAGA
CCCCGTAGAAAAGATCAAAGGATCTTC
